>Addgene plasmid #124127 | pQE60-EFTu-His | addgene full sequence | sequence record 258688 | Addgene NGS Result
CTTGATCCGGCAAACAAACCACCGCTGGTAGCGGTGGTTTTTTTGTTTGCAAGCAGCAGATTACGCGCAG
AAAAAAAGGATCTCAAGAAGATCCTTTGATCTTTTCTACGGGGTCTGACGCTCAGTGGAACGAAAACTCA
CGTTAAGGGATTTTGGTCATGAGATTATCAAAAAGGATCTTCACCTAGATCCTTTTAAATTAAAAATGAA
GTTTTAAATCAATCTAAAGTATATATGAGTAAACTTGGTCTGACAGTTACCAATGCTTAATCAGTGAGGC
ACCTATCTCAGCGATCTGTCTATTTCGTTCATCCATAGTTGCCTGACTCCCCGTCGTGTAGATAACTACG
ATACGGGAGGGCTTACCATCTGGCCCCAGTGCTGCAATGATACCGCGAGACCCACGCTCACCGGCTCCAG
ATTTATCAGCAATAAACCAGCCAGCCGGAAGGGCCGAGCGCAGAAGTGGTCCTGCAACTTTATCCGCCTC
CATCCAGTCTATTAATTGTTGCCGGGAAGCTAGAGTAAGTAGTTCGCCAGTTAATAGTTTGCGCAACGTT
GTTGCCATTGCTACAGGCATCGTGGTGTCACGCTCGTCGTTTGGTATGGCTTCATTCAGCTCCGGTTCCC
AACGATCAAGGCGAGTTACATGATCCCCCATGTTGTGCAAAAAAGCGGTTAGCTCCTTCGGTCCTCCGAT
CGTTGTCAGAAGTAAGTTGGCCGCAGTGTTATCACTCATGGTTATGGCAGCACTGCATAATTCTCTTACT
GTCATGCCATCCGTAAGATGCTTTTCTGTGACTGGTGAGTACTCAACCAAGTCATTCTGAGAATAGTGTA
TGCGGCGACCGAGTTGCTCTTGCCCGGCGTCAATACGGGATAATACCGCGCCACATAGCAGAACTTTAAA
AGTGCTCATCATTGGAAAACGTTCTTCGGGGCGAAAACTCTCAAGGATCTTACCGCTGTTGAGATCCAGT
TCGATGTAACCCACTCGTGCACCCAACTGATCTTCAGCATCTTTTACTTTCACCAGCGTTTCTGGGTGAG
CAAAAACAGGAAGGCAAAATGCCGCAAAAAAGGGAATAAGGGCGACACGGAAATGTTGAATACTCATACT
CTTCCTTTTTCAATATTATTGAAGCATTTATCAGGGTTATTGTCTCATGAGCGGATACATATTTGAATGT
ATTTAGAAAAATAAACAAATAGGGGTTCCGCGCACATTTCCCCGAAAAGTGCCACCTGACGTCTAAGAAA
CCATTATTATCATGACATTAACCTATAAAAATAGGCGTATCACGAGGCCCTTTCGTCTTCACCTCGAGAA
ATCATAAAAAATTTATTTGCTTTGTGAGCGGATAACAATTATAATAGATTCAATTGTGAGCGGATAACAA
TTTCACACAGAATTCTCTTAGAGGGACAATCGATGTCTAAAGAAAAGTTTGAACGTACAAAACCGCACGT
TAACGTCGGTACTATCGGCCACGTTGACCATGGTAAAACAACGCTGACCGCTGCAATCACTACCGTACTG
GCTAAAACCTACGGCGGTGCTGCTCGCGCATTCGACCAGATCGATAACGCGCCGGAAGAAAAAGCTCGTG
GTATCACCATCAACACTTCTCACGTTGAATACGACACCCCGACCCGTCACTACGCACACGTAGACTGCCC
GGGGCACGCCGACTATGTTAAAAACATGATCACCGGTGCTGCGCAGATGGACGGCGCGATCCTGGTAGTT
GCTGCGACTGACGGCCCGATGCCGCAGACTCGTGAGCACATCCTGCTGGGTCGTCAGGTAGGCGTTCCGT
ACATCATCGTGTTCCTGAACAAATGCGACATGGTTGATGACGAAGAGCTGCTGGAACTGGTTGAAATGGA
AGTTCGTGAACTTCTGTCTCAGTACGACTTCCCGGGCGACGACACTCCGATCGTTCGTGGTTCTGCTCTG
AAAGCGCTGGAAGGCGACGCAGAGTGGGAAGCGAAAATCCTGGAACTGGCTGGCTTCCTGGATTCTTACA
TTCCGGAACCAGAGCGTGCGATTGACAAGCCGTTCCTGCTGCCGATCGAAGACGTATTCTCCATCTCCGG
TCGTGGTACCGTTGTTACCGGTCGTGTAGAACGCGGTATCATCAAAGTTGGTGAAGAAGTTGAAATCGTT
GGTATCAAAGAGACTCAGAAGTCTACCTGTACTGGCGTTGAAATGTTCCGCAAACTGCTGGACGAAGGCC
GTGCTGGTGAGAACGTAGGTGTTCTGCTGCGTGGTATCAAACGTGAAGAAATCGAACGTGGTCAGGTACT
GGCTAAGCCGGGCACCATCAAGCCGCACACCAAGTTCGAATCTGAAGTGTACATTCTGTCCAAAGATGAA
GGCGGCCGTCATACTCCGTTCTTCAAAGGCTACCGTCCGCAGTTCTACTTCCGTACTACTGACGTGACTG
GTACCATCGAACTGCCGGAAGGCGTAGAGATGGTAATGCCGGGCGACAACATCAAAATGGTTGTTACCCT
GATCCACCCGATCGCGATGGACGACGGTCTGCGTTTCGCAATCCGTGAAGGCGGCCGTACCGTTGGCGCG
GGCGTTGTAGCAAAAGTTCTGGGCAGATCTCATCACCATCACCATCACTAAGCTTAATTAGCTGAGCTTG
GACTCCTGTTGATAGATCCAGTAATGACCTCAGAACTCCATCTGGATTTGTTCAGAACGCTCGGTTGCCG
CCGGGCGTTTTTTATTGGTGAGAATCCAAGCTAGCTTGGCGAGATTTTCAGGAGCTAAGGAAGCTAAAAT
GGAGAAAAAAATCACTGGATATACCACCGTTGATATATCCCAATGGCATCGTAAAGAACATTTTGAGGCA
TTTCAGTCAGTTGCTCAATGTACCTATAACCAGACCGTTCAGCTGGATATTACGGCCTTTTTAAAGACCG
TAAAGAAAAATAAGCACAAGTTTTATCCGGCCTTTATTCACATTCTTGCCCGCCTGATGAATGCTCATCC
GGAATTTCGTATGGCAATGAAAGACGGTGAGCTGGTGATATGGGATAGTGTTCACCCTTGTTACACCGTT
TTCCATGAGCAAACTGAAACGTTTTCATCGCTCTGGAGTGAATACCACGACGATTTCCGGCAGTTTCTAC
ACATATATTCGCAAGATGTGGCGTGTTACGGTGAAAACCTGGCCTATTTCCCTAAAGGGTTTATTGAGAA
TATGTTTTTCGTCTCAGCCAATCCCTGGGTGAGTTTCACCAGTTTTGATTTAAACGTGGCCAATATGGAC
AACTTCTTCGCCCCCGTTTTCACCATGCATGGGCAAATATTATACGCAAGGCGACAAGGTGCTGATGCCG
CTGGCGATTCAGGTTCATCATGCCGTTTGTGATGGCTTCCATGTCGGCAGAATGCTTAATGAATTACAAC
AGTACTGCGATGAGTGGCAGGGCGGGGCGTAATTTTTTTAAGGCAGTTATTGGTGCCCTTAAACGCCTGG
GGTAATGACTCTCTAGCTTGAGGCATCAAATAAAACGAAAGGCTCAGTCGAAAGACTGGGCCTTTCGTTT
TATCTGTTGTTTGTCGGTGAACGCTCTCCTGAGTAGGACAAATCCGCCCTCTAGAGCTGCCTCGCGCGTT
TCGGTGATGACGGTGAAAACCTCTGACACATGCAGCTCCCGGAGACGGTCACAGCTTGTCTGTAAGCGGA
TGCCGGGAGCAGACAAGCCCGTCAGGGCGCGTCAGCGGGTGTTGGCGGGTGTCGGGGCGCAGCCATGACC
CAGTCACGTAGCGATAGCGGAGTGTATACTGGCTTAACTATGCGGCATCAGAGCAGATTGTACTGAGAGT
GCACCATATGCGGTGTGAAATACCGCACAGATGCGTAAGGAGAAAATACCGCATCAGGCGCTCTTCCGCT
TCCTCGCTCACTGACTCGCTGCGCTCGGTCGTTCGGCTGCGGCGAGCGGTATCAGCTCACTCAAAGGCGG
TAATACGGTTATCCACAGAATCAGGGGATAACGCAGGAAAGAACATGTGAGCAAAAGGCCAGCAAAAGGC
CAGGAACCGTAAAAAGGCCGCGTTGCTGGCGTTTTTCCATAGGCTCCGCCCCCCTGACGAGCATCACAAA
AATCGACGCTCAAGTCAGAGGTGGCGAAACCCGACAGGACTATAAAGATACCAGGCGTTTCCCCCTGGAA
GCTCCCTCGTGCGCTCTCCTGTTCCGACCCTGCCGCTTACCGGATACCTGTCCGCCTTTCTCCCTTCGGG
AAGCGTGGCGCTTTCTCATAGCTCACGCTGTAGGTATCTCAGTTCGGTGTAGGTCGTTCGCTCCAAGCTG
GGCTGTGTGCACGAACCCCCCGTTCAGCCCGACCGCTGCGCCTTATCCGGTAACTATCGTCTTGAGTCCA
ACCCGGTAAGACACGACTTATCGCCACTGGCAGCAGCCACTGGTAACAGGATTAGCAGAGCGAGGTATGT
AGGCGGTGCTACAGAGTTCTTGAAGTGGTGGCCTAACTACGGCTACACTAGAAGGACAGTATTTGGTATC
TGCGCTCTGCTGAAGCCAGTTACCTTCGGAAAAAGAGTTGGTAGCT
Features (pLannotate 1.2.2; 13 found; start..end, strand, type, name):
    257..1117    -  CDS            AmpR: β-lactamase; bla; confers resistance to ampicillin, carbenicillin, and related antibiotics
   1118..1222    -  promoter       AmpR promoter: bla
   1332..1376    +  promoter       T5 promoter: bacteriophage T5 promoter for E. coli RNA polymerase, with embedded lac operator
   1384..1400    +  protein_bind   lac operator: The lac repressor binds to the lac operator to inhibit transcription in E. coli. This inhibition can be relieved by adding lactose or isopropyl-β-D-thiogalactopyranoside (IPTG). lac repressor encoded by lacI
   1433..2614    +  CDS            tufA: EFTU1_ECOLI - Experimental evidence at protein level: Swiss-Prot protein existence level 1. (Microbial infection) Required for the tRNase activity of CdiA-CT from E.coli strain NC101; the toxic CT module is thought to cleave tRNA in the context of translationally active GTP EF-Tu-aa-tRNA complexes. The toxin may remodel the EF-Tu-aa-tRNA complex to displace the 3'-end of the aa-tRNA so it can enter the toxin active site and be cleaved. GTP is required for tRNase activity but is not hydrolyzed. CdiA-CT is the toxic component of a toxin-immunity protein module, which functions as a cellular cont
   2621..2638    +  CDS            7xHis (fragment): 6xHis affinity tag
   2661..2755    +  terminator     lambda t0 terminator: transcription terminator from phage lambda
   2770..2798    +  promoter       cat promoter (fragment): promoter of the E. coli cat gene encoding chloramphenicol acetyltransferase
   2799..3462    +  CDS            CmR (fragment): chloramphenicol acetyltransferase; cat; confers resistance to chloramphenicol
   3527..3613    +  terminator     rrnB T1 terminator: Escherichia coli rrnB; transcription terminator T1 from the E. coli rrnB gene
   3625..3666    +  CDS            rop (fragment): Rop protein, which maintains plasmids at low copy number; rop
   3768..3908    +  misc_feature   bom: basis of mobility region from pBR322
   4094..86      -  rep_origin     ori (across the origin): high-copy-number ColE1/pMB1/pBR322/pUC origin of replication
