[The description below was written by a language model from this plasmid's Addgene catalogue record and pLannotate feature annotations shown in this document.]
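Description:
pQE60-EFTu-His is a 4.6 kb bacterial expression plasmid built on the pQE60 backbone. It is used to overproduce Escherichia coli elongation factor Tu, one of the purified protein components of the PURE reconstituted cell-free translation system. The plasmid replicates from a high-copy ColE1/pMB1-type origin and is selected with ampicillin through a β-lactamase gene driven by its own promoter. The feature table also shows a pBR322 bom region and a short rop fragment. Downstream of the expression cassette lies a partial cat promoter and a fragmentary chloramphenicol acetyltransferase sequence followed by the rrnB T1 terminator. The record lists only ampicillin as the resistance, so this fragment should be regarded as a backbone remnant rather than a usable marker.

The EF-Tu coding sequence sits behind the bacteriophage T5 promoter, which is recognised by the host E. coli RNA polymerase. The promoter carries an embedded lac operator and is followed by a second one, so expression is repressed by Lac repressor and induced with IPTG. No lacI gene is annotated on the plasmid, so the repressor would have to come from the host. The open reading frame is fused at its C terminus to a 6xHis tag for metal-affinity purification, and transcription ends at the phage lambda t0 terminator. The catalogue names the insert as tufB, whereas the automated annotation matched it to tufA. These two E. coli genes encode nearly identical proteins, so the discrepancy is probably an annotation artefact. The depositors note that the promoter region may be prone to deletions and advise confirming isolates by sequencing.
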