Addgene plasmid #124127: pQE60-EFTu-His
Purpose: Bacterial expression plasmid for PURE system components
Depositing lab: Sebastian Maerkl & Takuya Ueda. Depositing organization: The University of Tokyo. Publication: Cell-free translation reconstituted with purified components. Shimizu Y, Inoue A, Tomari Y, Suzuki T, Yokogawa T, Nishikawa K, Ueda T. Nat Biotechnol. 2001 Aug;19(8):751-5. doi: 10.1038/90802. PubMed 11479568.
Backbone
  Vector backbone: pQE60
  Vector type: Bacterial Expression
Growth in bacteria
  Bacterial resistance: Ampicillin, 100 μg/mL
  Growth temperature: 37°C
  Growth strain: NEB Stable ; JM109
  Copy number: High Copy
Gene/Insert
  Gene/Insert name: Elongation factor Tu (alt names: tufB; EF-Tu)
  Species: Escherichia coli
  Entrez Gene: tufB (a.k.a. b3980, ECK3971, kirT, pulT)
  Tag / fusion protein: 6x-His (C terminal on insert)
  Cloning method: Restriction Enzyme; 5′ cloning site Unknown (unknown if destroyed)
Terms and licenses: Academic/Nonprofit Terms; Industry Terms: Not Available to Industry
Depositor comments: It is recommended to screen DNA preps from multiple colonies by Sanger sequencing, as this plasmid may be prone to deletions in the promoter region.
How to cite: pQE60-EFTu-His was a gift from Sebastian Maerkl & Takuya Ueda (Addgene plasmid # 124127 ; http://n2t.net/addgene:124127 ; RRID:Addgene_124127)
